>Addgene plasmid #149590 | pBbdCas9S(RBSmut)_Psyn-sgRNAftsI | addgene full sequence | sequence record 311200 | Addgene NGS Result
ATTTATAGCTCCTTGAATACCGGATTTTTTATCTATAAAGTATATATATCACAATTTTGATTTAAAAGTA
AATTCTTTTTTTAAAAATACAAAAATTTTTTATAAATTATATAGACCATGATATTGTATTAATACTAATT
GATTTTAATTTAAGGTTGAACTAAAATAAACATAGTTTTGTAGAAAATAATTTTTCATTATTTTGCTACT
TGATATTGGATCGTAAAAATATTAGGGCTTTACAAAGTTCTTTTAAAAGAGAATTTAGTAAAGCCCTAAG
TCTTTTAATAAAAAATTTTTTGTAAAAAAGTTGGCAAAAATAGTTTTTGCTATATATTTATATATAAGAA
AAAATTCAATACTCAAGGAGATAAAAAATGGAAAACTTAAACAATAATCCACAAAAAATTAATCAAATAA
ATAAGCAAACTAATTTTATTGGTTTTGAAAATTTTATAGAACTTGATAATCAAGTTAATCAAACTAAAGA
AAAAAGTAAATTAAGTAAGATAGGTAAGAAATTACCCGGAATAAGCAGTCAAGTCTAGTGCGGCCGGAAT
TCTAAAGATCTTTGACAGCTAGCTCAGTCCTAGGTATAATACTAGTGAGTGTTATTAAGCATTCTTTGTT
TTAGAGCTAGAAATAGCAAGTTAAAATAAGGCTAGTCCGTTATCAACTTGAAAAAGTGGCACCGAGTCGG
TGCTTTTTTTGGCGCGCCAAATAATGCCCGTGTCCCTGTTGAATAGGGACACGGTTTTTTAACAATTTTT
TTATTCCTAGGCCTTAGTGGCCGGTACCCGGGGATCCTTATTACTGGCCGCTTTCTAGCCTGGATACTTG
TCTGGCTAGTTGCATTAGAGAGTCAGCTAGAGCCCTAGGGCTAGCTGTTTGTGTATTCGGAGCCAGTGTA
GTTTTTCTTTTTACTAACGATACGGGTAATAATTGATTGCCTTTTACAGCCTGACCTTGAGACAATTGCA
AAAGTCTGTCCACAGAGGTTTGACCTAATAATCTAAAATCTTGTTTGATAGTAGTAAGTGGAGGTATGTA
GCAACTAGAATCTTCTGTATCATCATAACCCACAACTGAAATATCAGCCCCAACTCTAAGTCCACTTTCA
GTAATAGCTCGCATAGCTCCTAAAGCCATTTGATCATTAGCAACTAACATAGCAGTAGGGACAATGCCTT
CATTTAACATTTGCATTGTTTGCTGAAATCCTGACATAGCAGACCAATCTCCTTCTCTTTCTGCTATTGG
TTGTATTTGATTTCTTGTTAAATACTTGTGCCATCCTGCTAATCTCAATCTGGCACTTACTGAACTTAAG
GGACCTGCAAGTAGTGCAATTTGTTGATGGCCTAATGCAACAAGGTGTTCAACTCCTAACCTTGTTCCAT
CTTCGTGAGAAAAAATTATAGAGTTTATTGGGGTTTGGTCCGACACATCCAAAAACAATGCTGGAACATT
AGTACATGCTGCTTCAACTGCAATCGCATCTTGGTCATCAAGAGGATAATTAATTATAAGTCCACTAACA
CGTTGAGCTAATAAATTATGTACTGCTGCCTTACAAGCCTCTACACCTGATCTCTCAACCATTGATACAA
CAACGCTTGCACCAAGTTGATCAGCTCTCGATTTAATTGCGGCTACAATTTGACTAGGCGCATGTAATGC
AAGTGATGATGTGGCAACTCCAATTAAAAGTGATTGTTTCCCCGCAAGTTGCTGAGCAACGCGATTTGGT
ATATAATTCAACTCTGCCATAGCTGCTTCAACCTTCTCTCTTGTTTTTGCAGATACATGACTTGCTTGGT
TCACAACTCTCGAAACCGTTTGGTAGCTAACCCCGGCATATTCAGCAACATCATACAAAGTAACAGGTTT
CATGGATCATTCCTCCATGATAAAATTTAAATTTCTGACTTTGGCAAATCCTTTTGCCTGTTAAAAAGAA
TAGCACAAAAATTAAAAAAAAAGAAACGCAAATAGCAATAGCATTAAAAATAATTATTATTATTTATTTC
TTTGATTAAAATCAAAAGCCTTTAATGTATTTTCTTGATCTTTCATGCGCTTAACGGTAAAATCCAAGGT
ATTAAGTTCACCTTCCACTTTTCTCTCTCTATCTTCTCTAGAAAATCATAAAAAATTTATTTGCTTTGTG
AGCGGATAACAATTATAATAGATTCAATTGTGAGCGGATAACAATTTCACACAGAATTCATTAAAGAAGA
GAAATTACATATGGATAAGAAATACTCAATAGGCTTAGCTATCGGCACAAATAGCGTCGGATGGGCGGTG
ATCACTGATGAATATAAGGTTCCGTCTAAAAAGTTCAAGGTTCTGGGAAATACAGACCGCCACAGTATCA
AAAAAAATCTTATAGGGGCTCTTTTATTTGACAGTGGAGAGACAGCGGAAGCGACTCGTCTCAAACGGAC
AGCTCGTAGAAGGTATACACGTCGGAAGAATCGTATTTGTTATCTACAGGAGATTTTTTCAAATGAGATG
GCGAAAGTAGATGATAGTTTCTTTCATCGACTTGAAGAGTCTTTTTTGGTGGAAGAAGACAAGAAGCATG
AACGTCATCCTATTTTTGGAAATATAGTAGATGAAGTTGCTTATCATGAGAAATATCCAACTATCTATCA
TCTGCGAAAAAAATTGGTAGATTCTACTGATAAAGCGGATTTGCGCTTAATCTATTTGGCCTTAGCGCAT
ATGATTAAGTTTCGTGGTCATTTTTTGATTGAGGGAGATTTAAATCCTGATAATAGTGATGTGGACAAAC
TATTTATCCAGTTGGTACAAACCTACAATCAATTATTTGAAGAAAACCCTATTAACGCAAGTGGAGTAGA
TGCTAAAGCGATTCTTTCTGCACGATTGAGTAAATCAAGACGATTAGAAAATCTCATTGCTCAGCTCCCC
GGTGAGAAGAAAAATGGCTTATTTGGGAATCTCATTGCTTTGTCATTGGGTTTGACCCCTAATTTTAAAT
CAAATTTTGATTTGGCAGAAGATGCTAAATTACAGCTTTCAAAAGATACTTACGATGATGATTTAGATAA
TTTATTGGCGCAAATTGGAGATCAATATGCTGATTTGTTTTTGGCAGCTAAGAATTTATCAGATGCTATT
TTACTTTCAGATATCCTAAGAGTAAATACTGAAATAACTAAGGCTCCCCTATCAGCTTCAATGATTAAAC
GCTACGATGAACATCATCAAGACTTGACTCTTTTAAAAGCTTTAGTTCGACAACAACTTCCAGAAAAGTA
TAAAGAAATCTTTTTTGATCAATCAAAAAACGGATATGCAGGTTATATTGATGGGGGAGCTAGCCAAGAA
GAATTTTATAAATTTATCAAACCAATTTTAGAAAAAATGGATGGTACTGAGGAATTATTGGTGAAACTAA
ATCGTGAAGATTTGCTGCGCAAGCAACGGACCTTTGACAACGGCTCTATTCCCCATCAAATTCACTTGGG
TGAGCTGCATGCTATTTTGAGAAGACAAGAAGACTTTTATCCATTTTTAAAAGACAATCGTGAGAAGATT
GAAAAAATCTTGACTTTTCGAATTCCTTATTATGTTGGTCCATTGGCGCGTGGCAATAGTCGTTTTGCAT
GGATGACTCGGAAGTCTGAAGAAACAATTACCCCATGGAATTTTGAAGAAGTTGTCGATAAAGGTGCTTC
AGCTCAATCATTTATTGAACGCATGACAAACTTTGATAAAAATCTTCCAAATGAAAAAGTACTACCAAAA
CATAGTTTGCTTTATGAGTATTTTACGGTTTATAACGAATTGACAAAGGTCAAATATGTTACTGAAGGAA
TGCGAAAACCAGCATTTCTTTCAGGTGAACAGAAGAAAGCCATTGTTGATTTACTCTTCAAAACAAATCG
AAAAGTAACCGTTAAGCAATTAAAAGAAGATTATTTCAAAAAAATAGAATGTTTTGATAGTGTTGAAATT
TCAGGAGTTGAAGATAGATTTAATGCTTCATTAGGTACCTACCATGATTTGCTAAAAATTATTAAAGATA
AAGATTTTTTGGATAATGAAGAAAATGAAGATATCTTAGAGGATATTGTTTTAACATTGACCTTATTTGA
AGATAGGGAGATGATTGAGGAAAGACTTAAAACATATGCTCACCTCTTTGATGATAAGGTGATGAAACAG
CTTAAACGTCGCCGTTATACTGGTTGGGGACGTTTGTCTCGAAAATTGATTAATGGTATTAGGGATAAGC
AATCTGGCAAAACAATATTAGATTTTTTGAAATCAGATGGTTTTGCCAATCGCAATTTTATGCAGCTGAT
CCATGATGATAGTTTGACATTTAAAGAAGACATTCAAAAAGCACAAGTGTCTGGACAAGGCGATAGTTTA
CATGAACATATTGCAAATTTAGCTGGTAGCCCTGCTATTAAAAAAGGTATTTTACAGACTGTAAAAGTTG
TTGATGAATTGGTCAAAGTAATGGGGCGGCATAAGCCAGAAAATATCGTTATTGAAATGGCACGTGAAAA
TCAGACAACTCAAAAGGGCCAGAAAAATTCGCGAGAGCGTATGAAACGAATCGAAGAAGGTATCAAAGAA
TTAGGAAGTCAGATTCTTAAAGAGCATCCTGTTGAAAATACTCAATTGCAAAATGAAAAGCTCTATCTCT
ATTATCTCCAAAATGGAAGAGACATGTATGTGGACCAAGAATTAGATATTAATCGTTTAAGTGATTATGA
TGTCGATGCCATTGTTCCACAAAGTTTCCTTAAAGACGATTCAATAGACAATAAGGTCTTAACGCGTTCT
GATAAAAATCGTGGTAAATCGGATAACGTTCCAAGTGAAGAAGTAGTCAAAAAGATGAAAAACTATTGGA
GACAACTTCTAAACGCCAAGTTAATCACTCAACGTAAGTTTGATAATTTAACGAAAGCTGAACGTGGAGG
TTTGAGTGAACTTGATAAAGCTGGTTTTATCAAACGCCAATTGGTTGAAACTCGCCAAATCACTAAGCAT
GTGGCACAAATTTTGGATAGTCGCATGAATACTAAATACGATGAAAATGATAAACTTATTCGAGAGGTTA
AAGTGATTACCTTAAAATCTAAATTAGTTTCTGACTTCCGAAAAGATTTCCAATTCTATAAAGTACGTGA
GATTAACAATTACCATCATGCCCATGATGCGTATCTAAATGCCGTCGTTGGAACTGCTTTGATTAAGAAA
TATCCAAAACTTGAATCGGAGTTTGTCTATGGTGATTATAAAGTTTATGATGTTCGTAAAATGATTGCTA
AGTCTGAGCAAGAAATAGGCAAAGCAACCGCAAAATATTTCTTTTACTCTAATATCATGAACTTCTTCAA
AACAGAAATTACACTTGCAAATGGAGAGATTCGCAAACGCCCTCTAATCGAAACTAATGGGGAAACTGGA
GAAATTGTCTGGGATAAAGGGCGAGATTTTGCCACAGTGCGCAAAGTATTGTCCATGCCCCAAGTCAATA
TTGTCAAGAAAACAGAAGTCCAGACAGGCGGATTCTCCAAGGAGTCAATTTTACCAAAAAGAAATTCGGA
CAAGCTTATTGCTCGTAAAAAAGACTGGGATCCAAAAAAATATGGTGGTTTTGATAGTCCAACGGTAGCT
TATTCAGTCCTAGTGGTTGCTAAGGTGGAAAAAGGGAAATCGAAGAAGTTAAAATCCGTTAAAGAGTTAC
TAGGGATCACAATTCTGGAAAGAAGTTCCTTTGAAAAAAATCCGATTGACTTTTTAGAAGCTAAAGGATA
TAAGGAAGTTAAAAAAGACTTAATCATTAAACTACCTAAATATAGTCTTTTTGAGTTAGAAAACGGTCGT
AAACGGATGCTGGCTAGTGCCGGAGAATTACAAAAAGGAAATGAGCTGGCTCTGCCAAGCAAATATGTGA
ATTTTTTATATTTAGCTAGTCATTATGAAAAGTTGAAGGGTAGTCCAGAAGATAACGAACAAAAACAATT
GTTTGTGGAGCAGCATAAGCATTATTTAGATGAGATTATTGAGCAAATCAGTGAATTTTCTAAGCGTGTT
ATTTTAGCAGATGCCAATTTAGATAAAGTTCTTAGTGCATATAACAAACATAGAGACAAACCAATACGTG
AACAAGCAGAAAATATTATTCATTTATTTACGTTGACGAATCTTGGAGCTCCCGCTGCTTTTAAATATTT
TGATACAACAATTGATCGTAAACGATATACGTCTACAAAAGAAGTTTTAGATGCCACTCTTATCCATCAA
TCCATCACTGGTCTTTATGAAACACGCATTGATTTGAGTCAGCTAGGAGGTGACTAATAAAAGCTTGATC
AGATCTCAGCTTTTTTTTGAAGTGCCTGGCAGTAAGTTGAAAAAATTTGAAATAAACTTGGACTATGTTA
ATAAAAAAATACAAATTAACGAACAAAAAGATTTGAATTATTATATAATTTAGTTAAAAGCAATTTTAAA
TGAGGGAGGTTTCCATATGAGGGAAGCGGTGATCGCCGAAGTATCGACTCAACTATCAGAGGTAGTTGGC
GTCATCGAGCGCCATCTCGAACCGACGTTGCTGGCCGTACATTTGTACGGCTCCGCAGTGGATGGCGGCC
TGAAGCCACACAGTGATATTGATTTGCTGGTTACGGTGACCGTAAGGCTTGATGAAACAACGCGGCGAGC
TTTGATCAACGACCTTTTGGAAACTTCGGCTTCCCCTGGAGAGAGCGAGATTCTCCGCGCTGTAGAAGTC
ACCATTGTTGTGCACGACGACATCATTCCGTGGCGTTATCCAGCTAAGCGCGAACTGCAATTTGGAGAAT
GGCAGCGCAATGACATTCTTGCAGGTATCTTCGAGCCAGCCACGATCGACATTGATCTGGCTATCTTGCT
GACAAAAGCAAGAGAACATAGCGTTGCCTTGGTAGGTCCAGCGGCGGAGGAACTCTTTGATCCGGTTCCT
GAACAGGATCTATTTGAGGCGCTAAATGAAACCTTAACGCTATGGAACTCGCCGCCCGACTGGGCTGGCG
ATGAGCGAAATGTAGTGCTTACGTTGTCCCGCATTTGGTACAGCGCAGTAACCGGCAAAATCGCGCCGAA
GGATGTCGCTGCCGACTGGGCAATGGAGCGCCTGCCGGCCCAGTATCAGCCCGTCATACTTGAAGCTAGA
CAGGCTTATCTTGGACAAGAAGAAGATCGCTTGGCCTCGCGCGCAGATCAGTTGGAAGAATTTGTCCACT
ACGTGAAAGGCGAGATCACCAAGGTAGTCGGCAAATAATGACGTCGCCGGAGCGGTCGAGTTCTGGACCG
ACCGGCTCGGGTTCTCATGACCAAAATCCCTTAACGTGAGTTTTCGTTCCACTGAGCGTCAGACCCCGTA
GAAAAGATCAAAGGATCTTCTTGAGATCCTTTTTTTCTGCGCGTAATCTGCTGCTTGCAAACAAAAAAAC
CACCGCTACCAGCGGTGGTTTGTTTGCCGGATCAAGAGCTACCAACTCTTTTTCCGAAGGTAACTGGCTT
CAGCAGAGCGCAGATACCAAATACTGTTCTTCTAGTGTAGCCGTAGTTAGGCCACCACTTCAAGAACTCT
GTAGCACCGCCTACATACCTCGCTCTGCTAATCCTGTTACCAGTGGCTGCTGCCAGTGGCGATAAGTCGT
GTCTTACCGGGTTGGACTCAAGACGATAGTTACCGGATAAGGCGCAGCGGTCGGGCTGAACGGGGGGTTC
GTGCACACAGCCCAGCTTGGAGCGAACGACCTACACCGAACTGAGATACCTACAGCGTGAGCTATGAGAA
AGCGCCACGCTTCCCGAAGGGAGAAAGGCGGACAGGTATCCGGTAAGCGGCAGGGTCGGAACAGGAGAGC
GCACGAGGGAGCTTCCAGGGGGAAACGCCTGGTATCTTTATAGTCCTGTCGGGTTTCGCCACCTCTGACT
TGAGCGTCGATTTTTGTGATGCTCGTCAGGGGGGCGGAGCCTATGGAAAAACGCCAGCAACGCGGCCTTT
TTACGGTTCCTGGCCTTTTGCTGGCCTTTTGCTCACATGTTCTTTCCTGCACTAGATCCCCGGCAAGTTC
ATCCTTAGGGTTTTCATATCTCTTAAAAAGTCAATTTCTGCTTGATTAATTTCTTGTGGATTATTGTTTT
TGCGGTTTTTCATTTTTTATCTCCTTGAGTATTGAATTTTTTCTTATATATAAATATATAGCAAAAACTA
TTTTTGCCAACTTTTTTACAAAAAATTTTTTATTAAAACACTTAGGGCTTTGCTAAATTCTCTTTTAAAA
GAACTTAGTAAAGCCCTATGGATTTAAGAACTGATTATACTTACGTAGTAAAAATACTACAGATATTAAT
AGTATAGACCATATCAAAATCATAATCAATTTATATTTATCTAAAATTGTAGTCCATACAAAATACAAAA
AAATTAGGTTTTTCTAAATTCTATTTTAAAAGAACTTAGTAACACCTAATCTCTAAATTACTTACAAAAT
TCTAAAATTAGATTTTTAGTTCTTCATATTTCTTTAAAAGTTTTTTAAGAAAATCTTTTTGATTTTCAAA
AATTTCATGCATCATAAAACTAGTAAATTTGGATTTTTTTTTGTAAAAATCATAACTTTCTTGGGTTTTA
AGTTGAAATCTTAATGGTTTTATTGGATTTTGCCTAGATTTTTTTAACGCCGGACTTTCTTTATCTTTTA
TAAAATTATAAGAATTTTTAATACCATTTTCTATTAAATAATCTTCTTTTATAAGCCCCTCTTGCAGTGC
AGTTGCTAATCTTAAATACTTATACGCTTGAGTTTTTGCTACATCAAAGTCTTTTATAAAATCAAGAAAA
GTTTTATAACCATCAAATTTATAATATTGATTATCTTTTATTTCTTTTAAAATTTTAATATTTTCCACCC
TGTGGAATATTTCTTTTTTGAAATTGTCATTTAACTTTTCCTTTAGTGTCTTGTAATAAGAAATTTTACT
TTCATTAATCATTAAATTTTGTTCAACATAAGTATCTATCTTTTTTGTTAAAACTTTAACAACACGTTTT
TTTTCCATAAAAATTTTCCTTTATTTTTGCAACATTTTCCTTAATTGATATAATTGTTACTATTTTAGAT
TTTTTAATATCCACTTAAGAATTAATCCCTCACTAGAATATTTTTTATTATAGAATTCATATACATGTTT
TTCTAAATCTATAAATTTATCAACAATTGCTTTATTATAGGGTGTATCTATCTTTTCTTTTCTTAATAAT
CGTCTCATATTCTTTAAATAACAACAAACACTGCCGGTTTTAAACCTAAATTCTATGTAATATATTTTTG
AAAAAGTATATACATTTTCAACCCCGTTTATTTCATACTTTACAAAAACATTATTTATTGGTTTTCTATA
ACCATAGTAAATGCCTAAAAATTTGTCCCCGTCTTTCATAGGATATAGATAAAGTTTTTGAATCTCTGAT
TTATCTAATAATTTTTCAAAAAAAATTATACACCGCTTTTGTTTGTTACTAACTACTCTATGCAATGCCT
TTAATATTTTTGTGTGATATATATTTTTATCACCTTTTTTTTCTTTCAGCAGGAAGATACTTTCTTTTGG
AAATTTAATTTTTTGTTCATTTATTCTTGCAGCCTTAAGTCCGATTTTCATATTTAATCCTTATATAGCC
TTTCTATTTAATTCTTTTAAACTCAATAAACTTTTTTGGTTTTTCATTAGTTCTAATAATTCGCAATAAT
ATGTGCAAAACACTTTATTGTATTCTATTTTCTTTTGGTTATTCAAATATTCTTTTATAATTGGCTTTAG
AAGTTCAATATTTACTTCTTTTTTTAGTTGTTCAATAAGGATATTGAAAATGTTTGTTTTTAAATCTTGA
TAATTTTGTTGAGAATTTTCTTTTTTTCTTTCAATTGACTTCTCTAATTTACGCTTTATATTGTTTAAAT
CGCTATATTTATGACTTTCAATAATAAAATGAGGCTTAAATTTGTAATTTTCGTATATTTTTTGGAAACT
TGTTTCTAATTGTTTAGAATTATATTCATTTTTTTCAAATTCTTTTTGAGTGTTGCATAGAATTTCCTTT
AATTTTTCTTGTTTTTCTTTCATACAAGATTTAGTAAAATGTATATTTTTATTTTTTAGTAATTTAATTT
CTATTATTTTTATGATTTTAAGTATTTTGATTATATTATCTTTATCAATATTTAAATTGAATAAAATTGT
AAGAAAAATTGAAAGAATTTTTTTACATAAAAAGTTACATTTATTGAAGTAATTTCTTACTTGATACTTT
TCTATTTCATTAATCTTTCTTTCTTCTTTTATATTATTTTTATTATTTAAACACTCCTTTAAATCTACAC
TCCCATTTTTAGTAAATCTATCTTTAAGGCCCCTTGAAACTCTATTTTGAAATCTTAAATCTTTTTTTTC
TTGAAAGTATTTATAGATTTTTTGGTAACATTCTTTTTTTGAAAAATTAAGTTGATAGTATATTTCGGTC
CCCAAATTTACCCCTAAGTGTTTGTGATAATTAGTTGTGACTTTAAATTCTTTTTCTAATTTGTAAAGGT
AATTTTGCAGTGTTTTTAGTTTAACGGGTGTTTGACTATTTCTTTTAAGGTTTTCATTAAAGTAATAGAG
TATGTTTTTTTGTGTGTATTTCTTATATGTTTTATTTATGTACGCTAGTGTTGAGATAAGGACTACTAAT
TTATACTGTAATTTATTGTAGCAAGTTGTGGTTTTACTGGTTTTGTTTATATTAGATAAGTTTTCC
Features (pLannotate 1.2.2; 11 found; start..end, strand, type, name):
    572..606     +  promoter       J23119(SpeI) promoter: bacterial promoter (Registry of Standard Biological Parts BBa J23119) modified to end with an SpeI site
    628..703     +  misc_RNA       gRNA scaffold: guide RNA scaffold for the Streptococcus pyogenes CRISPR/Cas9 system
    814..1893    -  CDS            lacI: LACI_ECOLI - Experimental evidence at protein level: Swiss-Prot protein existence level 1. Repressor of the lactose operon. Binds allolactose as an inducer. From Escherichia coli (strain K12).
   2023..2127    -  CDS            fliD (fragment): FLID_BORBU - Protein inferred from homology: Swiss-Prot protein existence level 3. Required for the morphogenesis and for the elongation of the flagellar filament by facilitating polymerization of the flagellin monomers at the tip of growing filament. Forms a capping structure, which prevents flagellin subunits (transported through the central channel of the flagellum) from leaking out without polymerization at the distal end (By similarity). From Borrelia burgdorferi (strain ATCC 35210 / B31 / CIP 102532 / DSM 4680).
   2146..2190    +  promoter       T5 promoter: bacteriophage T5 promoter for E. coli RNA polymerase, with embedded lac operator
   2196..2216    +  protein_bind   lac operator (fragment): The lac repressor binds to the lac operator to inhibit transcription in E. coli. This inhibition can be relieved by adding lactose or isopropyl-β-D-thiogalactopyranoside (IPTG). lac repressor encoded by lacI
   2251..6355    +  CDS            dCas9 (fragment): catalytically dead mutant of the Cas9 endonuclease from the Streptococcus pyogenes Type II CRISPR/Cas system RNA-guided DNA-binding protein that lacks endonuclease activity due to the D10A mutation in the RuvC catalytic domain and the H840A mutation in the HNH catalytic domain
   6365..6490    +  CDS            hslU (fragment): HSLU_BORBU - Protein inferred from homology: Swiss-Prot protein existence level 3. ATPase subunit of a proteasome-like degradation complex; this subunit has chaperone activity. The binding of ATP and its subsequent hydrolysis by HslU are essential for unfolding of protein substrates subsequently hydrolyzed by HslV. HslU recognizes the N-terminal part of its protein substrates and unfolds these before they are guided to HslV for hydrolysis. From Borrelia burgdorferi (strain ATCC 35210 / B31 / CIP 102532 / DSM 4680).
   6527..7318    +  CDS            SmR: aminoglycoside adenylyltransferase (Murphy, 1985); aadA; confers resistance to spectinomycin and streptomycin
   7320..7366    +  CDS            BleoR (fragment): antibiotic-binding protein; Sh ble from Streptoalloteichus hindustanus; confers resistance to bleomycin, phleomycin, and Zeocin™
   7441..8029    +  rep_origin     ori: high-copy-number ColE1/pMB1/pBR322/pUC origin of replication
