[The description below was written by a language model from this plasmid's Addgene catalogue record and pLannotate feature annotations shown in this document.]
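Description:
pBbdCas9S(RBSmut)_Psyn-sgRNAftsI is an all-in-one CRISPR interference plasmid of about 10.8 kb, built on the pBbdCas9S(RBSmut) backbone and designed to knock down expression of the ftsI gene in the Lyme disease spirochete Borrelia burgdorferi. It is propagated in E. coli through a high-copy ColE1/pUC-type origin and selected with spectinomycin via an aadA (SmR) aminoglycoside adenylyltransferase gene, which also confers streptomycin resistance. The annotated features end near position 8,000, leaving close to 3 kb without annotation. The record does not identify what lies there, including any element that would support replication in Borrelia.

The payload has three expression units, matching the three listed promoters. A catalytically dead S. pyogenes Cas9 (D10A/H840A), which binds DNA but does not cut it, sits downstream of a T5 promoter with lac operator sequences (the PpQE30 promoter), making its transcription repressible by LacI and inducible with IPTG. The lacI repressor gene is carried on the opposite strand, and the catalogue's PflaB promoter presumably drives it; the short B. burgdorferi fliD and hslU fragments flagged by the annotation are likely flanking promoter-region sequences rather than functional coding regions, as is the small BleoR fragment. The sgRNA, consisting of an ftsI-targeting spacer fused to the S. pyogenes guide scaffold, is expressed from the constitutive synthetic promoter Psyn, annotated as a J23119 derivative. "RBSmut" in the name suggests a mutated ribosome binding site, probably for dCas9, though the record does not explain it. On induction, the dCas9–sgRNA complex blocks ftsI transcription, enabling conditional depletion studies of this gene.
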