Addgene plasmid #149590: pBbdCas9S(RBSmut)_Psyn-sgRNAftsI
Purpose: all-in-one CRISPRi vector for targeting B. burgdorferi ftsI
Depositing lab: Christine Jacobs-Wagner. Depositing organization: Stanford University. Publication: A CRISPR interference platform for selective downregulation of gene expression in Borrelia burgdorferi. Takacs CN, Scott M, Chang Y, Kloos ZA, Irnov I, Rosa PA, Liu J, Jacobs-Wagner C. Appl Environ Microbiol. 2020 Nov 30. pii: AEM.02519-20. doi: 10.1128/AEM.02519-20. PubMed 33257311.
Backbone
  Vector backbone: pBbdCas9S(RBSmut)
  Backbone manufacturer: CJW lab
  Vector type: Bacterial Expression, CRISPR
Growth in bacteria
  Bacterial resistance: Spectinomycin, 50 μg/mL
  Growth temperature: 30°C
  Growth strain: NEB 5-alpha F' Iq
  Copy number: High Copy
Gene/Insert
  Gene/Insert name: dCas9, lacI, sgRNAftsI
  gRNA/shRNA sequence: AGTGTTATTAAGCATTCTTT
  Species: Synthetic
  Promoter: PflaB, PpQE30, Psyn
  Cloning method: Restriction Enzyme; 5′ cloning site Unknown (unknown if destroyed); 3′ cloning site Unknown (unknown if destroyed)
  Sequencing primers: 5′ Unknown
Terms and licenses: Academic/Nonprofit Terms; Industry Terms: Not Available to Industry
How to cite: pBbdCas9S(RBSmut)_Psyn-sgRNAftsI was a gift from Christine Jacobs-Wagner (Addgene plasmid # 149590 ; http://n2t.net/addgene:149590 ; RRID:Addgene_149590)
